>Addgene plasmid #89389 | E1b-GFP-Tol2-Gateway mmu SE-Zic2 T | addgene partial sequence | sequence record 175433 | Addgene Partial NGS Result
ACAAGTTTGTACAAAAAAGCTGAACGAGAAACGTAAAATGATATAAATATCAATATATTAAATTAGATTT
TGCATAAAAAACAGACTACATAATACTGTAAAACACAACATATCCAGTCACTATGGCGGCCGCATTAGGC
ACCCCAGGCTTTACACTTTATGCTTCCGGCTCGTATAATGTGTGGATTTTGAGTTAGGATCCGTCGAGAT
TTTCAGGAGCTAAGGAAGCTAAAATGGAGAAAAAAATCACTGGATATACCACCGTTGATATATCCCAATG
GCATCGTAAAGAACATTTTGAGGCATTTCAGTCAGTTGCTCAATGTACCTATAACCAGACCGTTCAGCTG
GATATTACGGCCTTTTTAAAGACCGTAAAGAAAAATAAGCACAAGTTTTATCCGGCCTTTATTCACATTC
TTGCCCGCCTGATGAATGCTCATCCGGAATTCCGTATGGCAATGAAAGACGGTGAGCTGGTGATATGGGA
TAGTGTTCACCCTTGTTACACCGTTTTCCATGAGCAAACTGAAACGTTTTCATCGCTCTGGAGTGAATAC
CACGACGATTTCCGGCAGTTTCTACACATATATTCGCAAGATGTGGCGTGTTACGGTGAAAACCTGGCCT
ATTTCCCTAAAGGGTTTATTGAGAATATGTTTTTCGTCTCAGCCAATCCCTGGGTGAGTTTCACCAGTTT
TGATTTAAACGTGGCCAATATGGACAACTTCTTCGCCCCCGTTTTCACCATGGGCAAATATTATACGCAA
GGCGACAAGGTGCTGATGCCGCTGGCGATTCAGGTTCATCATGCCGTTTGTGATGGCTTCCATGTCGGCA
GAATGCTTAATGAATTACAACAGTACTGCGATGAGTGGCAGGGCGGGGCGTAAACGCGTGGATCCGGCTT
ACTAAAAGCCAGATAACAGTATGCGTATTTGCGCGCTGATTTTTGCGGTATAAGAATATATACTGATATG
TATACCCGAAGTATGTCAAAAAGAGGTATGCTATGAAGCAGCGTATTACAGTGACAGTTGACAGCGACAG
CTATCAGTTGCTCAAGGCATATATGATGTCAATATCTCCGGTCTGGTAAGCACAACCATGCAGAATGAAG
CCCGTCGTCTGCGTGCCGAACGCTGGAAAGCGGAAAATCAGGAAGGGATGGCTGAGGTCGCCCGGTTTAT
TGAAATGAACGGCTCTTTTGCTGACGAGAACAGGGGCTGGTGAAATGCAGTTTAAGGTTTACACCTATAA
AAGAGAGAGCCGTTATCGTCTGTTTGTGGATGTACAGAGTGATATTATTGACACGCCCGGGCGACGGATG
GTGATCCCCCTGGCCAGTGCACGTCTGCTGTCAGATAAAGTCTCCCGTGAACTTTACCCGGTGGTGCATA
TCGGGGATGAAAGCTGGCGCATGATGACCACCGATATGGCCAGTGTGCCGGTCTCCGTTATCGGGGAAGA
AGTGGCTGATCTCAGCCACCGCGAAAATGACATCAAAAACGCCATTAACCTGATGTTCTGGGGAATATAA
ATGTCAGGCTCCCTTATACACAGCCAGTCTGCAGGTCGACCATAGTGACTGGATATGTTGTGTTTTACAG
TATTATGTAGTCTGTTTTTTATGCAAAATCTAATTTAATATATTGATATTTATATCATTTTACGTTTCTC
GTTCAGCTTTCTTGTACAAAGTGGTGATATCAAGATCTATTTGGGTGGGTGACTAGAAAGGGAATATTTA
CAAAGTGAGTTGAATGAATATTCAAATTCATGACCAAACCCAGACCCTAAAAAGATAATTGACTCAGGTA
AATCGACTTGAGATGCTAATTCTTAAAAGAAAGGGCTGGGGAGCAAAATTTCAATCACCACCAATAAGGC
GCCAATAAACCGCCTGCCAATTAAACCTGAGAATAGGCCTAGCTACTTGGTCATCAGGAAGGCTCACTGT
GGATTTCCGGAATTGCCTTGCTTTATAAAAGGGCTTTTTATTTTGTAGACGCCCTTTTTGTTATTGTGAT
GACCTGCCTGACCCCAGGTGCGCTGTTTCTTTTTCCAGCTGTTTGGGAGCCAGCCGAAACGCACTTAAAT
CCCGACTTTCTAAGGACACGATAACTGTCTTAGACACTTCCTAAAAAAACAACAATTTCCAGAGCGTTGA
AGTGAATAATGTACTGGTTTCCAAAGCAGGGAGTGATAGATGTATTCATGCAAATTCTGTCCTTTTCTGT
GGAACTAGCCTATTCTGATGGTGGAACTGGTCTTTAGGACCACTTTCCCAAACCTGTGCCCTAATCTGCA
CTTTGTGCTGTAGAGGCCCTTGTATGAAGGCAGAGCAAACCTTGGAAATATCGGTGCTGGAGGCAACAAG
AGCTTTGGGGCCTGTGGATTTACAGACCTCACGTTTGCTCTAGGAACCCCAACATCTTTTCAGCTCCCCA
AACAAAGACGCGGGGAGGTGGAAGGCACAGACAATCCCCAGTTGGCTAGAACCCGATAGCCACGCTGCTG
CTTAGCTTCCTAAAGGCCACAGAACTTGGTGCTCGGGGATTCTGAGGCTGGCTTCCCGCTGTCGGGAGGG
AGGGCTGTGTCTCCCAGTTCCAGGTGCTGTCCGTGCCTCACTTAACACAGTCAAGTTTCCTACGATGGGT
GTGGGCAATTAATAAGCTCTAAGGGAAGTGAATTGGACATTTCCTGGCTTTTGAGCCTTTGTTTGATTGT
TTCTCCAAGAGGGCGGGCGGTGGGGGGGGGAGACATTTGGGGGACGGGGGTGAACAAGAAAGGAACTGGG
GAGACCCACCGAGATGCCTTTTTTATTGCCCTTGCAATTGCTTTACAACTCGCCAGTCCCGCGTGGTTTC
TGAGAAGCGGCCTCCTTGCGGAAGGGCTAAGTGCCGGTTGGATTTGTAAAGTCTAAGGCCCTTCAGGTTA
AGCCCGAGACGGGTTCAAGGGCGAACGGGGCACACATGGAGATCTCTCGACTCTAGAGGGTATATAATGG
ATCCCATCGCGTCTCAGCCTCACTTTGAGCTCCTCCACACGAATTTCGACCGATCCTGAGAACTTCAGGG
TGAGTTTGGGGACCCTTGATTGTTCTTTCTTTTTCGCTATTGTAAAATTCATGTTATATGGAGGGGGCAA
AGTTTTCAGGGTGTTGTTTAGAATGGGAAGATGTCCCTTGTATCACCATGGACCCTCATGATAATTTTGT
TTCTTTCACTTTCTACTCTGTTGACAACCATTGTCTCCTCTTATTTTCTTTTCATTTTCTGTAACTTTTT
CGTTAAACTTTAGCTTGCATTTGTAACGAATTTTTAAATTCACTTTTGTTTATTTGTCAGATTGTAAGTA
CTTTCTCTAATCACTTTTTTTTCAAGGCAATCAGGGTATATTATATTGTACTTCAGCACAGTTTTAGAGA
ACAATTGTTATAATTAAATGATAAGGTAGAATATTTCTGCATATAAATTCTGGCTGGCGTGGAAATATTC
TTATTGGTAGAAACAACTACACCCTGGTCATCATCCTGCCTTTCTCTTTATGGTTACAATGATATACACT
GTTTGAGATGAGGATAAAATACTCTGAGTCCAAACCGGGCCCCTCTGCTAACCATGTTCATGCCTTCTTC
TCTTTCCTACAGCTCCTGGGCAACGTGCTGGTTGTTGTGCTGTCTCATCATTTTGGCAAAGAATTCCTCG
ACGGATCCACCGGTCGCCACCATGGTGAGCAAGGGCGAGGAGCTGTTCACCGGGGTGGTGCCCATCCTGG
TCGAGCTGGACGGCGACGTAAACGGCCACAAGTTCAGCGTGTCCGGCGAGGGCGAGGGCGATGCCACCTA
CGGCAAGCTGACCCTGAAGTTCATCTGCACCACCGGCAAGCTGCCCGTGCCCTGGCCCACCCTCGTGACC
ACCCTGACCTACGGCGTGCAGTGCTTCAGCCGCTACCCCGACCACATGAAGCAGCACGACTTCTTCAAGT
CCGCCATGCCCGAAGGCTACGTCCAGGAGCGCACCATCTTCTTCAAGGACGACGGCAACTACAAGACCCG
CGCCGAGGTGAAGTTCGAGGGCGACACCCTGGTGAACCGCATCGAGCTGAAGGGCATCGACTTCAAGGAG
GACGGCAACATCCTGGGGCACAAGCTGGAGTACAACTACAACAGCCACAACGTCTATATCATGGCCGACA
AGCAGAAGAACGGCATCAAGGTGAACTTCAAGATCCGCCACAACATCGAGGACGGCAGCGTGCAGCTCGC
CGACCACTACCAGCAGAACACCCCCATCGGCGACGGCCCCGTGCTGCTGCCCGACAACCACTACCTGAGC
ACCCAGTCCGCCCTGAGCAAAGACCCCAACGAGAAGCGCGATCACATGGTCCTGCTGGAGTTCGTGACCG
CCGCCGGGATCACTCTCGGCATGGACGAGCTGTACAAGTAAAGCGGCCGCCACCGCGGTGGAGCTCGAAT
TAATTCATCGATGATGATCCAGACATGATAAGATACATTGATGAGTTTGGACAAACCACAACTAGAATGC
AGTGAAAAAAATGCTTTATTTGTGAAATTTGTGATGCTATTGCTTTATTTGTAACCATTATAAGCTGCAA
TAAACAAGTTAACAACAACAATTGCATTCATTTTATGTTTCAGGTTCAGGGGGAGGTGTGGGAGGTTTTT
TAAAGCAAGTAAAACCTCTACAAATGTGGTATGGCTGATTATGATCCTCTAGATCAGATCCGAAGATACG
GCCACGGGTGCTCTTGATCCTGTGGCTGATTTTGGACTGTGCTGCTCGCAGCTGCTGATGAATCACATAC
TTCCTCCATTTTCTTCCACTGATTGACTGTTATAATTTCCCTAATTTCCAGGTCAAGGTGCTGTGCATTG
TGGTAATAGATGTGACATGACGTCACTTCCAAAGGACCAATGAACATGTCTGACCAATTTCATATAATGT
GAAAACGATTTTCATAGGCAGAATAAATAACATTTAAATTAAACTGGGCATCAGCGCAATTCAATTGGTT
TGGTAATAGCAAGGGAAAATAGAATGAAGTGATCTCCAAAAAATAAGTACTTTTTGACTGTAAATAAAAT
TGTAAGGAGTAAAAAGTACTTTTTTTTCTAAAAAAATGTAATTAAGTAAAAGTAAAAGTATTGATTTTTA
ATTGTACTCAAGTAAAGTAAAAATCCCCAAAAATAATACTTAAGTACAGTAATCAAGTAAAATTACTCAA
GTACTTTACACCTCTGGTTCTTGACCCCCTACCTTCAGCAAGCCCAGCAGATCCACTAGTTCTAGAGCGG
CCGCCACCGCGGTGGAGCTCCAGCTTTTGTTCCCTTTAGTGAGGGTTAATTGCGCGCTTGGCGTAATCAT
GGTCATAGCTGTTTCCTGTGTGAAATTGTTATCCGCTCACAATTCCACACAACATACGAGCCGGAAGCAT
AAAGTGTAAAGCCTGGGGTGCCTAATGAGTGAGCTAACTCACATTAATTGCGTTGCGCTCACTGCCCGCT
TTCCAGTCGGGAAACCTGTCGTGCCAGCTGCATTAATGAATCGGCCAACGCGCGGGGAGAGGCGGTTTGC
GTATTGGGCGCTCTTCCGCTTCCTCGCTCACTGACTCGCTGCGCTCGGTCGTTCGGCTGCGGCGAGCGGT
ATCAGCTCACTCAAAGGCGGTAATACGGTTATCCACAGAATCAGGGGATAACGCAGGAAAGAACATGTGA
GCAAAAGGCCAGCAAAAGGCCAGGAACCGTAAAAAGGCCGCGTTGCTGGCGTTTTTCCATAGGCTCCGCC
CCCCTGACGAGCATCACAAAAATCGACGCTCAAGTCAGAGGTGGCGAAACCCGACAGGACTATAAAGATA
CCAGGCGTTTCCCCCTGGAAGCTCCCTCGTGCGCTCTCCTGTTCCGACCCTGCCGCTTACCGGATACCTG
TCCGCCTTTCTCCCTTCGGGAAGCGTGGCGCTTTCTCATAGCTCACGCTGTAGGTATCTCAGTTCGGTGT
AGGTCGTTCGCTCCAAGCTGGGCTGTGTGCACGAACCCCCCGTTCAGCCCGACCGCTGCGCCTTATCCGG
TAACTATCGTCTTGAGTCCAACCCGGTAAGACACGACTTATCGCCACTGGCAGCAGCCACTGGTAACAGG
ATTAGCAGAGCGAGGTATGTAGGCGGTGCTACAGAGTTCTTGAAGTGGTGGCCTAACTACGGCTACACTA
GAAGAACAGTATTTGGTATCTGCGCTCTGCTGAAGCCAGTTACCTTCGGAAAAAGAGTTGGTAGCTCTTG
ATCCGGCAAACAAACCACCGCTGGTAGCGGTGGTTTTTTTGTTTGCAAGCAGCAGATTACGCGCAGAAAA
AAAGGATCTCAAGAAGATCCTTTGATCTTTTCTACGGGGTCTGACGCTCAGTGGAACGAAAACTCACGTT
AAGGGATTTTGGTCATGAGATTATCAAAAAGGATCTTCACCTAGATCCTTTTAAATTAAAAATGAAGTTT
TAAATCAATCTAAAGTATATATGAGTAAACTTGGTCTGACAGTTACCAATGCTTAATCAGTGAGGCACCT
ATCTCAGCGATCTGTCTATTTCGTTCATCCATAGTTGCCTGACTCCCCGTCGTGTAGATAACTACGATAC
GGGAGGGCTTACCATCTGGCCCCAGTGCTGCAATGATACCGCGAGACCCACGCTCACCGGCTCCAGATTT
ATCAGCAATAAACCAGCCAGCCGGAAGGGCCGAGCGCAGAAGTGGTCCTGCAACTTTATCCGCCTCCATC
CAGTCTATTAATTGTTGCCGGGAAGCTAGAGTAAGTAGTTCGCCAGTTAATAGTTTGCGCAACGTTGTTG
CCATTGCTACAGGCATCGTGGTGTCACGCTCGTCGTTTGGTATGGCTTCATTCAGCTCCGGTTCCCAACG
ATCAAGGCGAGTTACATGATCCCCCATGTTGTGCAAAAAAGCGGTTAGCTCCTTCGGTCCTCCGATCGTT
GTCAGAAGTAAGTTGGCCGCAGTGTTATCACTCATGGTTATGGCAGCACTGCATAATTCTCTTACTGTCA
TGCCATCCGTAAGATGCTTTTCTGTGACTGGTGAGTACTCAACCAAGTCATTCTGAGAATAGTGTATGCG
GCGACCGAGTTGCTCTTGCCCGGCGTCAATACGGGATAATACCGCGCCACATAGCAGAACTTTAAAAGTG
CTCATCATTGGAAAACGTTCTTCGGGGCGAAAACTCTCAAGGATCTTACCGCTGTTGAGATCCAGTTCGA
TGTAACCCACTCGTGCACCCAACTGATCTTCAGCATCTTTTACTTTCACCAGCGTTTCTGGGTGAGCAAA
AACAGGAAGGCAAAATGCCGCAAAAAAGGGAATAAGGGCGACACGGAAATGTTGAATACTCATACTCTTC
CTTTTTCAATATTATTGAAGCATTTATCAGGGTTATTGTCTCATGAGCGGATACATATTTGAATGTATTT
AGAAAAATAAACAAATAGGGGTTCCGCGCACATTTCCCCGAAAAGTGCCACCTAAATTGTAAGCGTTAAT
ATTTTGTTAAAATTCGCGTTAAATTTTTGTTAAATCAGCTCATTTTTTAACCAATAGGCCGAAATCGGCA
AAATCCCTTATAAATCAAAAGAATAGACCGAGATAGGGT
[37 nt withheld, positions 7670-7706]
AAAGAACGTGGACTCCAACGTCAAAGG
[49 nt withheld, positions 7734-7782]
T
[91 nt withheld, positions 7784-7874]
G
[124 nt withheld, positions 7876-7999]
CCCATTCGCCATTCAGGCTGCGCAACTGTTGGGAAGGGCGATCGGTGCGGGCCTCTTCGCTATTACGCCA
GCTGGCGAAAGGGGGATGTGCTGCAAGGCGATTAAGTTGGGTAACGCCAGGGTTTTCCCAGTCACGACGT
TGTAAAACGACGGCCAGTGAGCGCGCGTAATACGACTCACTATAGGGCGAATTGGGTACCAAATAGTAGG
AATTACCCACCTGTACAAGTGCTGAAAACTTGGATGAATAAGCCCGTTTGCCATTTTCTACTGCTATTTT
AAATCTTTTCTGTATTTGTCTGCATTTGTCTTTACCCTTGAATAAATGTTTTAGTTGTTTTTTTTCAATT
ATGACTGTGTTTAACAGACATTATTACAATAATATGTAATAGTAGTACACACTATTATTATGTAATAGTA
CTTGTTGACTGTATTTGAGAACTGGACCGAGTGAGTGTTACGTCACCCATTCAAAATGACTTACTTCTGG
CTCCAACAAAATGAAGTTAATTCAGTTGCCATTTTTCACTGTATGGACATCGCCGTGTTGGAGCTAGACG
TTGCCAATAAGCAAGAAAGAGCCGAGATGCGTCGAGTCTGAGTCACCGTTCCTATGGCAACCCCTCTAAC
CAATCAGAAGTAAGCTTGTTGGAAGTCCACAGCCTACCACTTGAAAGCGGGCTGCACAAAATCTGTCAAA
CGTTTTGAACGTTGGATGTGAGAGCACATACTTTTATTAAGGCATCTGGTTGGTCAGTTTATAATATCAA
CAACTTGGGCTACAGAAAAGAAAAGTTATTACAGAAATTATGATTAACAAGTACATGTTAAATAAAGATT
TTAATATGAATGCCACCACTGGAGCATTCATGCCATTTGGAGCTTCTTCCTGTTTGGATCACTAGAAGGA
GGAGGTCACTCATTACAGTTCTCATATACAGTCGTTGGTTGGTTGGTTGGTTGGTAGATTGATTGATTGA
TTGATTGATTGATTGATTGATTGATTGATTGATTGATTGATTGATTGATTGATTGATTGATTGGTAGTCA
AAATAAGAAATAATTTCCACAGATTCATTACAGAAATGATTAAATGCATACATAAAAAACTGGGGGGGGG
GGGATACAACAACACACTTAAGTCACATTTGCCTACGTAAAGAAAAGTAAAGAAAATCAATAGCTATATT
TTACATCTCCTTTTTTTGCTGTCTTTTAATTAGCCTTGTTTTGCTGTTATCTTGATTGAAACTGTAACTT
CTTCACCTGCTTCTTTTCTTTGTAGGTTTTGCCAGCCCAGAAACAGGCATGGCTGTGCAAGGCCAGAGCA
CCATGCACAATGCGCTGCATGTCTTCATGAACGGCTCAATGTCCTCAGTCCAGGGCTCAGCCAACGACCC
CATCTTCCTCCTTCACCATGCTTTCATTGACAGGTAACAAACACGTCATGACATTAGACTGCACAGTTTT
TGACAAAGTTCATACAATCTGTTGTTTATAGCTGCTACAATTAGTGAAGTTTGTGAATGTACTTGGATGA
GCAGCGAAAGATCAATTGAGATCAATTGTTAGAGTTTGGTTGCCCTGCAGAGCAAAGAACAAAAAATAAT
CTGGTGGCTTTACTGCGTGAGGTTATTATTGGTGGAATAGAAACACAAAACATAATTGCATTTATTTGTT
TAATTTTTTATCTTATCTTAACTTTCATCTTGCATATTTGTTTCTTACATCATTTCTAGCATCTTTGAGC
GCTGGCTAAGAACTCATCAGCCTCCCCGGTCCATCTACCCACGTACCAATGCACCAATTGGCCACAATGA
CGGCTACTACATGGTGCCATTCCTTCCTCTTTATAGGAATGGAGACTACCTCCTGTCCAACAATGCTCTT
GGATACGAGTACGCCTACCTGTTGGACCCAGGTCATTGCACAACACCAGAAATGCCCTCTGATCTGCAAA
AGACGTGAATATCTGTTCAGACACCCATATCCACTCTGTTCCACACAGGTCAGAGGTTTGTCCAGGAGTT
CTTGACAGAGGTGTAAAAAGTACTCAAAAATTTTACTCAAGTGAAAGTACAAGTACTTAGGGAAAATTTT
ACTCAATTAAAAGTAAAAGTATCTGGCTAGAATCTTACTTGAGTAAAAGTAAAAAAGTACTCCATTAAAA
TTGTACTTGAGTATTAAGGAAGTAAAAGTAAAAGCAAGAAAGAAAACTAGAGATTCTTGTTTAAGCTTTT
AATCTCAAAAAACATTAAATGAAATGCATACAAGGTTTTATCCTGCTTTAGAACTGTTTGTATTTAATTA
TCAAACTATAAGACAGACAATCTAATGCCAGTACACGCTACTCAAAGTTGTAAAACCTCAGATTTAACTT
CAGTAGAAGCTGATTCTCAAAATTGTTAGTGTCAAGCCTAGCTCTTTTGGGGCTGAAAAGCAATCCTGCA
GTGCTGAAAAGCCTCTCACAGGCAGCCGATGCGGGAAGAGGTGTATTAGTCTTGATAGAGAGGCTGCAAA
TAGCAGGAAACGTGAGCAGAGACTCCCTGGTGTCTGAAACACAGGCCAGATGGGCCCTCGAGGATATC
