[The description below was written by a language model from this plasmid's Addgene catalogue record.]
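Description:
E1b-GFP-Tol2-Gateway mmu SE-Zic2 T is an enhancer-reporter plasmid of about 10 kb built on the E1b-GFP-Tol2-Gateway backbone. As the backbone name indicates, this design combines a minimal E1b promoter driving GFP with Tol2 transposon arms and a Gateway cassette. A minimal promoter of this kind gives little expression by itself, so GFP signal depends on regulatory activity supplied by a candidate sequence placed nearby. The Tol2 arms allow the reporter unit to be integrated into a host genome when Tol2 transposase is provided. This approach is most commonly used for transgenesis in zebrafish embryos, although the record does not name the host organism used for the assay.

The insert is a 1,263 bp mouse (M. musculus) fragment from a super-enhancer region associated with Zic2, introduced by Gibson cloning. It is a non-coding candidate regulatory element rather than the Zic2 coding sequence, and the stated purpose is a reporter assay of this one mouse super-enhancer region, within a comparative study of super-enhancers across vertebrate genomes. The meaning of the "T" suffix in the name is not explained.

In bacteria the plasmid is high copy and is selected with both ampicillin and chloramphenicol, and it is propagated in a ccdB-tolerant strain. This suggests that the Gateway cassette, with its chloramphenicol resistance and ccdB counter-selection genes, is still present and that the enhancer fragment was added without replacing it. No feature table is provided, so the exact position and orientation of the insert relative to the promoter, and the origin of replication, cannot be confirmed from the record.
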