Addgene plasmid #89389: E1b-GFP-Tol2-Gateway mmu SE-Zic2 T
Purpose: Vector for reporter assay of one mouse super-enhancer region
Depositing lab: Alena Shkumatava. Depositing organization: Institut Curie. Publication: Comparative analyses of super-enhancers reveal conserved elements in vertebrate genomes. Perez-Rico YA, Boeva V, Mallory AC, Bitetti A, Majello S, Barillot E, Shkumatava A. Genome Res. 2017 Feb;27(2):259-268. doi: 10.1101/gr.203679.115. Epub 2016 Dec 13. PubMed 27965291.
Backbone
  Vector backbone: E1b-GFP-Tol2-Gateway
  Backbone manufacturer: Nadav Ahituv lab
  Total vector size (bp): 9973
  Modifications to backbone: Insertion of super-enhancer region
Growth in bacteria
  Bacterial resistance: Chloramphenicol and Ampicillin, 25 & 100 μg/mL
  Growth temperature: 37°C
  Growth strain: ccdB Survival
  Copy number: High Copy
Gene/Insert
  Gene/Insert name: Zic2 (alt name: super-enhancer Zic2)
  Species: M. musculus (mouse)
  Insert size (bp): 1263
  Entrez Gene: Zic2 (a.k.a. HPE5, Ku)
  Cloning method: Gibson Cloning
  Sequencing primers: 5′ ATTTGGGTGGGTGACTAGAAAGG; 3′ CCATGTGTGCCCCGTTCG
Terms and licenses: Academic/Nonprofit Terms; Industry Terms: Not Available to Industry
How to cite: E1b-GFP-Tol2-Gateway mmu SE-Zic2 T was a gift from Alena Shkumatava (Addgene plasmid # 89389 ; http://n2t.net/addgene:89389 ; RRID:Addgene_89389)
